>Addgene plasmid #177109 | YIplac211-RBD2-6xmGFP | addgene full sequence | sequence record 348215 | Addgene NGS Result
GCGCCCAATACGCAAACCGCCTCTCCCCGCGCGTTGGCCGATTCATTAATGCAGCTGGCACGACAGGTTT
CCCGACTGGAAAGCGGGCAGTGAGCGCAACGCAATTAATGTGAGTTAGCTCACTCATTAGGCACCCCAGG
CTTTACACTTTATGCTTCCGGCTCGTATGTTGTGTGGAATTGTGAGCGGATAACAATTTCACACAGGAAA
CAGCTATGACCATGATTACGCCAAGCTTGCATGCTGAAGGGCGTGTATTTGCTCCTATAATTCCTTTCCT
TCTTGTTGTCTGTTGACCCTTTAGGTTGTATGCCACTCTCGAAAACCTAAAGAACTGATTACTAAATTAT
TTATACAAGATTTCAGATGACAAGATGGTTCACCCCTTGCCCCTGGTCTTCCTCCCAGTAATTATTCATA
TTCCATTTTTTTTCATAAACGCACGCTAAGGAAAAAGAAGAGACTGAAAATTCTTGCATATTAGAATATA
AAATGATATATACTACATTTATATACATCCTTAAACTGTGAAAGAAAGAATAGCGATACAAATGCGGCCG
CTTTACTTGTACAGCTCGTCCATGCCGAGAGTGATCCCGGCGGCGGTCACGAACTCCAGCAGGACCATGT
GATCGCGCTTCTCGTTGGGGTCTTTGCTCAGCTTGGACTGGGTGCTCAGGTAGTGGTTGTCGGGCAGCAG
CACGGGGCCGTCGCCGATGGGGGTGTTCTGCTGGTAGTGGTCGGCGAGCTGCACGCTGCCGTCCTCGATG
TTGTGGCGGATCTTGAAGTTCACCTTGATGCCGTTCTTCTGCTTGTCGGCCATGATATAGACGTTGTGGC
TGTTGTAGTTGTACTCCAGCTTGTGCCCCAGGATGTTGCCGTCCTCCTTGAAGTCGATGCCCTTCAGCTC
GATGCGGTTCACCAGGGTGTCGCCCTCGAACTTCACCTCGGCGCGGGTCTTGTAGTTGCCGTCGTCCTTG
AAGAAGATGGTGCGCTCCTGGACGTAGCCTTCGGGCATGGCGGACTTGAAGAAGTCGTGCTGCTTCATGT
GGTCGGGGTAGCGGCTGAAGCACTGCACGCCGTAGGTCAGGGTGGTCACGAGGGTGGGCCAGGGCACGGG
CAGCTTGCCGGTGGTGCAGATGAACTTCAGGGTCAGCTTGCCGTAGGTGGCATCGCCCTCGCCCTCGCCG
GACACGCTGAACTTGTGGCCGTTTACGTCGCCGTCCAGCTCGACCAGGATGGGCACCACCCCGGTGAACA
GCTCCTCGCCCTTGCTCACCATGGTGGCGACCGGACCCTTGTACAGCTCGTCCATGCCGAGAGTGATCCC
GGCGGCGGTCACGAACTCCAGCAGGACCATGTGATCGCGCTTCTCGTTGGGGTCTTTGCTCAGCTTGGAC
TGGGTGCTCAGGTAGTGGTTGTCGGGCAGCAGCACGGGGCCGTCGCCGATGGGGGTGTTCTGCTGGTAGT
GGTCGGCGAGCTGCACGCTGCCGTCCTCGATGTTGTGGCGGATCTTGAAGTTCACCTTGATGCCGTTCTT
CTGCTTGTCGGCCATGATATAGACGTTGTGGCTGTTGTAGTTGTACTCCAGCTTGTGCCCCAGGATGTTG
CCGTCCTCCTTGAAGTCGATGCCCTTCAGCTCGATGCGGTTCACCAGGGTGTCGCCCTCGAACTTCACCT
CGGCGCGGGTCTTGTAGTTGCCGTCGTCCTTGAAGAAGATGGTGCGCTCCTGGACGTAGCCTTCGGGCAT
GGCGGACTTGAAGAAGTCGTGCTGCTTCATGTGGTCGGGGTAGCGGCTGAAGCACTGCACGCCGTAGGTC
AGGGTGGTCACGAGGGTGGGCCAGGGCACGGGCAGCTTGCCGGTGGTGCAGATGAACTTCAGGGTCAGCT
TGCCGTAGGTGGCATCGCCCTCGCCCTCGCCGGACACGCTGAACTTGTGGCCGTTTACGTCGCCGTCCAG
CTCGACCAGGATGGGCACCACCCCGGTGAACAGCTCCTCGCCCTTGCTCACCATGGTGGCGACCGGACCC
TTGTACAGCTCGTCCATGCCGAGAGTGATCCCGGCGGCGGTCACGAACTCCAGCAGGACCATGTGATCGC
GCTTCTCGTTGGGGTCTTTGCTCAGCTTGGACTGGGTGCTCAGGTAGTGGTTGTCGGGCAGCAGCACGGG
GCCGTCGCCGATGGGGGTGTTCTGCTGGTAGTGGTCGGCGAGCTGCACGCTGCCGTCCTCGATGTTGTGG
CGGATCTTGAAGTTCACCTTGATGCCGTTCTTCTGCTTGTCGGCCATGATATAGACGTTGTGGCTGTTGT
AGTTGTACTCCAGCTTGTGCCCCAGGATGTTGCCGTCCTCCTTGAAGTCGATGCCCTTCAGCTCGATGCG
GTTCACCAGGGTGTCGCCCTCGAACTTCACCTCGGCGCGGGTCTTGTAGTTGCCGTCGTCCTTGAAGAAG
ATGGTGCGCTCCTGGACGTAGCCTTCGGGCATGGCGGACTTGAAGAAGTCGTGCTGCTTCATGTGGTCGG
GGTAGCGGCTGAAGCACTGCACGCCGTAGGTCAGGGTGGTCACGAGGGTGGGCCAGGGCACGGGCAGCTT
GCCGGTGGTGCAGATGAACTTCAGGGTCAGCTTGCCGTAGGTGGCATCGCCCTCGCCCTCGCCGGACACG
CTGAACTTGTGGCCGTTTACGTCGCCGTCCAGCTCGACCAGGATGGGCACCACCCCGGTGAACAGCTCCT
CGCCCTTGCTCACCATGGTGGCGACCGGACCCTTGTACAGCTCGTCCATGCCGAGAGTGATCCCGGCGGC
GGTCACGAACTCCAGCAGGACCATGTGATCGCGCTTCTCGTTGGGGTCTTTGCTCAGCTTGGACTGGGTG
CTCAGGTAGTGGTTGTCGGGCAGCAGCACGGGGCCGTCGCCGATGGGGGTGTTCTGCTGGTAGTGGTCGG
CGAGCTGCACGCTGCCGTCCTCGATGTTGTGGCGGATCTTGAAGTTCACCTTGATGCCGTTCTTCTGCTT
GTCGGCCATGATATAGACGTTGTGGCTGTTGTAGTTGTACTCCAGCTTGTGCCCCAGGATGTTGCCGTCC
TCCTTGAAGTCGATGCCCTTCAGCTCGATGCGGTTCACCAGGGTGTCGCCCTCGAACTTCACCTCGGCGC
GGGTCTTGTAGTTGCCGTCGTCCTTGAAGAAGATGGTGCGCTCCTGGACGTAGCCTTCGGGCATGGCGGA
CTTGAAGAAGTCGTGCTGCTTCATGTGGTCGGGGTAGCGGCTGAAGCACTGCACGCCGTAGGTCAGGGTG
GTCACGAGGGTGGGCCAGGGCACGGGCAGCTTGCCGGTGGTGCAGATGAACTTCAGGGTCAGCTTGCCGT
AGGTGGCATCGCCCTCGCCCTCGCCGGACACGCTGAACTTGTGGCCGTTTACGTCGCCGTCCAGCTCGAC
CAGGATGGGCACCACCCCGGTGAACAGCTCCTCGCCCTTGCTCACCATGGTGGCGACCGGACCCTTGTAC
AGCTCGTCCATGCCGAGAGTGATCCCGGCGGCGGTCACGAACTCCAGCAGGACCATGTGATCGCGCTTCT
CGTTGGGGTCTTTGCTCAGCTTGGACTGGGTGCTCAGGTAGTGGTTGTCGGGCAGCAGCACGGGGCCGTC
GCCGATGGGGGTGTTCTGCTGGTAGTGGTCGGCGAGCTGCACGCTGCCGTCCTCGATGTTGTGGCGGATC
TTGAAGTTCACCTTGATGCCGTTCTTCTGCTTGTCGGCCATGATATAGACGTTGTGGCTGTTGTAGTTGT
ACTCCAGCTTGTGCCCCAGGATGTTGCCGTCCTCCTTGAAGTCGATGCCCTTCAGCTCGATGCGGTTCAC
CAGGGTGTCGCCCTCGAACTTCACCTCGGCGCGGGTCTTGTAGTTGCCGTCGTCCTTGAAGAAGATGGTG
CGCTCCTGGACGTAGCCTTCGGGCATGGCGGACTTGAAGAAGTCGTGCTGCTTCATGTGGTCGGGGTAGC
GGCTGAAGCACTGCACGCCGTAGGTCAGGGTGGTCACGAGGGTGGGCCAGGGCACGGGCAGCTTGCCGGT
GGTGCAGATGAACTTCAGGGTCAGCTTGCCGTAGGTGGCATCGCCCTCGCCCTCGCCGGACACGCTGAAC
TTGTGGCCGTTTACGTCGCCGTCCAGCTCGACCAGGATGGGCACCACCCCGGTGAACAGCTCCTCGCCCT
TGCTCACCATGGTGGCGACCGGACCCTTGTACAGCTCGTCCATGCCGAGAGTGATCCCGGCGGCGGTCAC
GAACTCCAGCAGGACCATGTGATCGCGCTTCTCGTTGGGGTCTTTGCTCAGCTTGGACTGGGTGCTCAGG
TAGTGGTTGTCGGGCAGCAGCACGGGGCCGTCGCCGATGGGGGTGTTCTGCTGGTAGTGGTCGGCGAGCT
GCACGCTGCCGTCCTCGATGTTGTGGCGGATCTTGAAGTTCACCTTGATGCCGTTCTTCTGCTTGTCGGC
CATGATATAGACGTTGTGGCTGTTGTAGTTGTACTCCAGCTTGTGCCCCAGGATGTTGCCGTCCTCCTTG
AAGTCGATGCCCTTCAGCTCGATGCGGTTCACCAGGGTGTCGCCCTCGAACTTCACCTCGGCGCGGGTCT
TGTAGTTGCCGTCGTCCTTGAAGAAGATGGTGCGCTCCTGGACGTAGCCTTCGGGCATGGCGGACTTGAA
GAAGTCGTGCTGCTTCATGTGGTCGGGGTAGCGGCTGAAGCACTGCACGCCGTAGGTCAGGGTGGTCACG
AGGGTGGGCCAGGGCACGGGCAGCTTGCCGGTGGTGCAGATGAACTTCAGGGTCAGCTTGCCGTAGGTGG
CATCGCCCTCGCCCTCGCCGGACACGCTGAACTTGTGGCCGTTTACGTCGCCGTCCAGCTCGACCAGGAT
GGGCACCACCCCGGTGAACAGCTCCTCGCCCTTGCTCACCATGGTGGCGACCGGTGGATCCCGGGCAGTC
CCTAGGACAGTGCCGGAGTTGTCATTGTGGAGAGGCAATGGTGTTTCTGTGGACATTAACGGTTCGTAAT
CTTTAGTTCTGTCGATATCCTCATCTCTGTAATACTTAATTCCCCAAGGTATTAATCGAATTAAACCGTC
TAAACTTTTTTCGATTTTGGTGATGATCCATCCTGGTGGAGTGATCTTGTTAAACCACGATTCCTTGTAG
CCTATGGCGTAACCGACACATAAGCCGAAAAAATGACCCCAGAAACTGGAGCCAGGTATAACGACGGCAA
TTGCGACTAATAGTACTAGGGGTGTATATAATGTCGGAATTGAGTAGTCTGTGCGAAAGATCCTTGTTCT
AGGGCGGATCTGTGATTCTTTAAAACTATAGTATGCGAATAAGGTGAAACACCACCCACTGGCGCCTGCA
ACTAATGCTTCTGGATATAGCAACTTACCCAACAAACAGTACAGAATTCCGGCAAATAGAGCACTCAGGT
TCAAAAAAACACCTGTGTACACAGTCCCATGCGTTTCTTCGAAGAGATTCAAGGGTGCCCAGATGGCTAG
CACATTGAACAGTAAATGAGGCAATGATAGGTGAATTAAAGGATAAAGCGATAGCCTGCTCATTTGCAGT
TTGAACAATGACTCTGGCGCCAACGACAGGTCTTCCCTTAGGGCAAAAATAAAACTTAACAGGTAAATAG
CGGTTAGAAATACCACAAGGCCTGTGGTCAACGCAGCTGGTGGATGACCACCGGGAAAAACGTACGACTT
CCAATTCATAGCACGACCAAATAGCACAACCTAACAACCAGAGTGAATTGCTGTTCTCAGTGCTTCCAAT
TAAGCCTTTCCCATCCCCCTATTCTTCTTGTATCGATGCAGTTCAAAAAAAAAAAAAAAAAGAGGCTTTA
GATCTCAAAGGGCCGAAAAAAGTGAAAAATTTTCTCGAGAAATCATAAAAGCAGCCATCGCCATATATAA
ACAATCTATGCATATGTATGCAGCATGGCATCGCATCTTTCTTGGCGACCCGGTAGTAGCATTTAACTTC
CGAGCTCAAATTCACTGGCCGTCGTTTTACAACGTCGTGACTGGGAAAACCCTGGCGTTACCCAACTTAA
TCGCCTTGCAGCACATCCCCCTTTCGCCAGCTGGCGTAATAGCGAAGAGGCCCGCACCGATCGCCCTTCC
CAACAGTTGCGCAGCCTGAATGGCGAATGGCGCCTGATGCGGTATTTTCTCCTTACGCATCTGTGCGGTA
TTTCACACCGCATATGGTGCACTCTCAGTACAATCTGCTCTGATGCCGCATAGTTAAGCCAGCCCCGACA
CCCGCCAACACCCGCTGACGCGCCCTGACGGGCTTGTCTGCTCCCGGCATCCGCTTACAGACAAGCTGTG
ACCGTCTCCGGGAGCTGCATGTGTCAGAGGTTTTCACCGTCATCACCGAAACGCGCGAGACGAAAGGGCG
GGTAATAACTGATATAATTAAATTGAAGCTCTAATTTGTGAGTTTAGTATACATGCATTTACTTATAATA
CAGTTTTTTAGTTTTGCTGGCCGCATCTTCTCAAATATGCTTCCCAGCCTGCTTTTCTGTAACGTTCACC
CTCTACCTTAGCATCCCTTCCCTTTGCAAATAGTCCTCTTCCAACAATAATAATGTCAGATCCTGTAGAG
ACCACATCATCCACGGTTCTATACTGTTGACCCAATGCGTCTCCCTTGTCATCTAAACCCACACCGGGTG
TCATAATCAACCAATCGTAACCTTCATCTCTTCCACCCATGTCTCTTTGAGCAATAAAGCCGATAACAAA
ATCTTTGTCGCTCTTCGCAATGTCAACAGTACCCTTAGTATATTCTCCAGTAGATAGGGAGCCCTTGCAT
GACAATTCTGCTAACATCAAAAGGCCTCTAGGTTCCTTTGTTACTTCTTCTGCCGCCTGCTTCAAACCGC
TAACAATACCTGGGCCCACCACACCGTGTGCATTCGTAATGTCTGCCCATTCTGCTATTCTGTATACACC
CGCAGAGTACTGCAATTTGACTGTATTACCAATGTCAGCAAATTTTCTGTCTTCGAAGAGTAAAAAATTG
TACTTGGCGGATAATGCCTTTAGCGGCTTAACTGTGCCCTCCATGGAAAAATCAGTCAAGATATCCACAT
GTGTTTTTAGTAAACAAATTTTGGGACCTAATGCTTCAACTAACTCCAGTAATTCCTTGGTGGTACGAAC
ATCCAATGAAGCACACAAGTTTGTTTGCTTTTCGTGCATGATATTAAATAGCTTGGCAGCAACAGGACTA
GGATGAGTAGCAGCACGTTCCTTATATGTAGCTTTCGACATGATTTATCTTCGTTTCCTGCATGTTTTTG
TTCTGTGCAGTTGGGTTAAGAATACTGGGCAATTTCATGTTTCTTCAACACTACATATGCGTATATATAC
CAATCTAAGTCTGTGCTCCTTCCTTCGTTCTTCCTTCTGTTCGGAGATTACCGAATCAAAAAAATTTCAA
GGAAACCGAAATCAAAAAAAAGAATAAAAAAAAAATGATGAATTGAAAAGCTGGCCTCGTGATACGCCTA
TTTTTATAGGTTAATGTCATGATAATAATGGTTTCTTAGACGTCAGGTGGCACTTTTCGGGGAAATGTGC
GCGGAACCCCTATTTGTTTATTTTTCTAAATACATTCAAATATGTATCCGCTCATGAGACAATAACCCTG
ATAAATGCTTCAATAATATTGAAAAAGGAAGAGTATGAGTATTCAACATTTCCGTGTCGCCCTTATTCCC
TTTTTTGCGGCATTTTGCCTTCCTGTTTTTGCTCACCCAGAAACGCTGGTGAAAGTAAAAGATGCTGAAG
ATCAGTTGGGTGCACGAGTGGGTTACATCGAACTGGATCTCAACAGCGGTAAGATCCTTGAGAGTTTTCG
CCCCGAAGAACGTTTTCCAATGATGAGCACTTTTAAAGTTCTGCTATGTGGCGCGGTATTATCCCGTATT
GACGCCGGGCAAGAGCAACTCGGTCGCCGCATACACTATTCTCAGAATGACTTGGTTGAGTACTCACCAG
TCACAGAAAAGCATCTTACGGATGGCATGACAGTAAGAGAATTATGCAGTGCTGCCATAACCATGAGTGA
TAACACTGCGGCCAACTTACTTCTGACAACGATCGGAGGACCGAAGGAGCTAACCGCTTTTTTGCACAAC
ATGGGGGATCATGTAACTCGCCTTGATCGTTGGGAACCGGAGCTGAATGAAGCCATACCAAACGACGAGC
GTGACACCACGATGCCTGTAGCAATGGCAACAACGTTGCGCAAACTATTAACTGGCGAACTACTTACTCT
AGCTTCCCGGCAACAATTAATAGACTGGATGGAGGCGGATAAAGTTGCAGGACCACTTCTGCGCTCGGCC
CTTCCGGCTGGCTGGTTTATTGCTGATAAATCTGGAGCCGGTGAGCGTGGGTCTCGCGGTATCATTGCAG
CACTGGGGCCAGATGGTAAGCCCTCCCGTATCGTAGTTATCTACACGACGGGGAGTCAGGCAACTATGGA
TGAACGAAATAGACAGATCGCTGAGATAGGTGCCTCACTGATTAAGCATTGGTAACTGTCAGACCAAGTT
TACTCATATATACTTTAGATTGATTTAAAACTTCATTTTTAATTTAAAAGGATCTAGGTGAAGATCCTTT
TTGATAATCTCATGACCAAAATCCCTTAACGTGAGTTTTCGTTCCACTGAGCGTCAGACCCCGTAGAAAA
GATCAAAGGATCTTCTTGAGATCCTTTTTTTCTGCGCGTAATCTGCTGCTTGCAAACAAAAAAACCACCG
CTACCAGCGGTGGTTTGTTTGCCGGATCAAGAGCTACCAACTCTTTTTCCGAAGGTAACTGGCTTCAGCA
GAGCGCAGATACCAAATACTGTTCTTCTAGTGTAGCCGTAGTTAGGCCACCACTTCAAGAACTCTGTAGC
ACCGCCTACATACCTCGCTCTGCTAATCCTGTTACCAGTGGCTGCTGCCAGTGGCGATAAGTCGTGTCTT
ACCGGGTTGGACTCAAGACGATAGTTACCGGATAAGGCGCAGCGGTCGGGCTGAACGGGGGGTTCGTGCA
CACAGCCCAGCTTGGAGCGAACGACCTACACCGAACTGAGATACCTACAGCGTGAGCTATGAGAAAGCGC
CACGCTTCCCGAAGGGAGAAAGGCGGACAGGTATCCGGTAAGCGGCAGGGTCGGAACAGGAGAGCGCACG
AGGGAGCTTCCAGGGGGAAACGCCTGGTATCTTTATAGTCCTGTCGGGTTTCGCCACCTCTGACTTGAGC
GTCGATTTTTGTGATGCTCGTCAGGGGGGCGGAGCCTATGGAAAAACGCCAGCAACGCGGCCTTTTTACG
GTTCCTGGCCTTTTGCTGGCCTTTTGCTCACATGTTCTTTCCTGCGTTATCCCCTGATTCTGTGGATAAC
CGTATTACCGCCTTTGAGTGAGCTGATACCGCTCGCCGCAGCCGAACGACCGAGCGCAGCGAGTCAGTGA
GCGAGGAAGCGGAAGA
Features (pLannotate 1.2.2; 20 found; start..end, strand, type, name):
      1..93      +  CDS            lacI (fragment): lac repressor; lacI; The lac repressor binds to the lac operator to inhibit transcription in E. coli. This inhibition can be relieved by adding lactose or isopropyl-β-D-thiogalactopyranoside (IPTG).
    106..127     +  protein_bind   CAP binding site: CAP binding activates transcription in the presence of cAMP. E. coli catabolite activator protein
    142..172     +  promoter       lac promoter: promoter for the E. coli lac operon
    180..196     +  protein_bind   lac operator: The lac repressor binds to the lac operator to inhibit transcription in E. coli. This inhibition can be relieved by adding lactose or isopropyl-β-D-thiogalactopyranoside (IPTG). lac repressor encoded by lacI
    563..1282    -  CDS            mEGFP: enhanced GFP with monomerizing A206K mutation (Zacharias et al., 2002) mammalian codon-optimized
   1298..2014    -  CDS            mEGFP: mEGFP is a basic (constitutively fluorescent) green fluorescent protein published in 2002, derived from Aequorea victoria. It has moderate acid sensitivity.
   2030..2746    -  CDS            mEGFP: mEGFP is a basic (constitutively fluorescent) green fluorescent protein published in 2002, derived from Aequorea victoria. It has moderate acid sensitivity.
   2762..3478    -  CDS            mEGFP: mEGFP is a basic (constitutively fluorescent) green fluorescent protein published in 2002, derived from Aequorea victoria. It has moderate acid sensitivity.
   3494..4210    -  CDS            mEGFP: mEGFP is a basic (constitutively fluorescent) green fluorescent protein published in 2002, derived from Aequorea victoria. It has moderate acid sensitivity.
   4226..4942    -  CDS            mEGFP: mEGFP is a basic (constitutively fluorescent) green fluorescent protein published in 2002, derived from Aequorea victoria. It has moderate acid sensitivity.
   4950..4966    -  misc_feature   MCS (fragment): multiple cloning site
   4964..5749    -  CDS            RBD2: RBD2_YEAST - Experimental evidence at protein level: Swiss-Prot protein existence level 1. Probable serine protease. From Saccharomyces cerevisiae (strain ATCC 204508 / S288c) (Baker's yeast).
   6030..6187    +  CDS            lacZα (fragment): LacZα fragment of β-galactosidase; lacZ fragment
   6193..6292    -  misc_feature   bom (fragment): basis of mobility region from pBR322
   6394..6429    -  CDS            rop (fragment): Rop protein, which maintains plasmids at low copy number; rop
   6518..7321    -  CDS            URA3: orotidine-5'-phosphate decarboxylase, required for uracil biosynthesis; S. cerevisiae URA3; yeast auxotrophic marker, counterselectable with 5-fluoroorotic acid (5-FOA)
   7322..7537    -  promoter       URA3 promoter: S. cerevisiae URA3
   7630..7734    +  promoter       AmpR promoter: bla
   7735..8595    +  CDS            AmpR: β-lactamase; bla; confers resistance to ampicillin, carbenicillin, and related antibiotics
   8766..9354    +  rep_origin     ori: high-copy-number ColE1/pMB1/pBR322/pUC origin of replication
