[The description below was written by a language model from this plasmid's Addgene catalogue record and pLannotate feature annotations shown in this document.]
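Description:
YIplac211-RBD2-6xmGFP is a yeast integrating plasmid built on the YIplac211 backbone, designed to express the Saccharomyces cerevisiae protein Rbd2 fused at its C terminus to six tandem copies of monomeric EGFP. In E. coli it is maintained at high copy through a ColE1/pUC-type origin and selected with ampicillin via the β-lactamase gene. No yeast replication origin (2μ or ARS/CEN) appears in the feature table, consistent with an integrative vector that must recombine into the genome to be stably inherited. Yeast transformants are selected by uracil prototrophy through the URA3 marker with its own promoter, which can also be counterselected with 5-fluoroorotic acid.

The payload lies on the minus strand within the remnants of the lacZα/multiple cloning site region. The RBD2 open reading frame (YPL246C, annotated as a probable serine protease) is followed, across a short MCS fragment, by six consecutive mEGFP coding sequences separated by short spacers. mEGFP carries the A206K monomerizing mutation, which reduces self-association, and multimerizing the fluorophore raises the signal per tagged molecule, which helps when imaging low-abundance proteins. No yeast promoter or terminator for the fusion is annotated. A few hundred unannotated bases lie upstream of the RBD2 coding sequence and downstream of the last mEGFP, but the record does not state what they contain, nor the cloning sites or the intended integration locus. The lac promoter/operator, lacI, bom and rop fragments are backbone remnants. The associated study concerns intra-Golgi recycling pathways mediated by clathrin adaptors, which suggests use of the brightly labelled Rbd2 for live-cell fluorescence microscopy of membrane traffic in yeast.
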