Addgene plasmid #177109: YIplac211-RBD2-6xmGFP
Purpose: Expresses Rbd2-6xmGFP in yeast cells
Depositing lab: Benjamin Glick. Depositing organization: University of Chicago. Publication: Clathrin adaptors mediate two sequential pathways of intra-Golgi recycling. Casler JC, Johnson N, Krahn AH, Pantazopoulou A, Day KJ, Glick BS. J Cell Biol. 2022 Jan 3;221(1). pii: 212747. doi: 10.1083/jcb.202103199. Epub 2021 Nov 5. PubMed 34739034.
Backbone
  Vector backbone: YIplac211
  Vector type: Yeast Expression
Growth in bacteria
  Bacterial resistance: Ampicillin, 100 μg/mL
  Growth temperature: 37°C
  Growth strain: DH5alpha
  Copy number: High Copy
Gene/Insert
  Gene/Insert name: RBD2
  Species: S. cerevisiae (budding yeast)
  Entrez Gene: RBD2 (a.k.a. YPL246C)
  Tag / fusion protein: 6xmEGFP (C terminal on insert)
  Cloning method: Restriction Enzyme; 5′ cloning site Unknown (unknown if destroyed); 3′ cloning site Unknown (unknown if destroyed)
Terms and licenses: Academic/Nonprofit Terms; Industry Terms: Not Available to Industry
How to cite: YIplac211-RBD2-6xmGFP was a gift from Benjamin Glick (Addgene plasmid # 177109 ; http://n2t.net/addgene:177109 ; RRID:Addgene_177109)
